Addgene plasmid #88902: pLZ12Km2-P23R:TA:Xen5
Purpose: Toxin-antitoxin stabilized bioluminescent reporter plasmid for Streptococcus expression
Depositing lab: Thomas Proft. Depositing organization: University of Auckland. Publication: Toxin-antitoxin-stabilized reporter plasmids for biophotonic imaging of Group A streptococcus. Loh JM, Proft T. Appl Microbiol Biotechnol. 2013 Nov;97(22):9737-45. doi: 10.1007/s00253-013-5200-7. Epub 2013 Sep 6. PubMed 24061415.
Backbone
  Vector backbone: pLZ12Km2
  Backbone manufacturer: Nobuhiko Okada (PMID: 9846743)
  Vector type: Bacterial Expression
Growth in bacteria
  Bacterial resistance: Kanamycin, 50 μg/mL
  Growth temperature: 37°C
  Growth strain: DH5alpha
  Copy number: Low Copy
Gene/Insert
  Gene/Insert name: toxin-antitoxin + LuxABCDE
  Species: Synthetic
  Cloning method: Restriction Enzyme; 5′ cloning site Unknown (unknown if destroyed); 3′ cloning site Unknown (unknown if destroyed)
Resource information
  A portion of this plasmid was derived from a plasmid made by: The P23 promoter sequence was cloned from pOri23 (Philippe Moreillon; PMID: 10816506). The toxin-antitoxin cassette was cloned from pBT286 (Urszula Zielenkiewicz; PMID: 16109951).
Terms and licenses: Academic/Nonprofit Terms; Industry Terms: Not Available to Industry
Depositor comments: This plasmid contains a toxin-antitoxin system that stabilizes the plasmid in Streptococcus by post-segregational killing of bacteria that have lost the plasmid. This stabilization improves plasmid utility in animal infection models. For more information, please see the original reference. Although designed for use with Streptococcus pyogenes, this plasmid also labels other streptococcal species. For more information, please see Loh JM and Proft T (2016). PMID: 26410784
How to cite: pLZ12Km2-P23R:TA:Xen5 was a gift from Thomas Proft (Addgene plasmid # 88902 ; http://n2t.net/addgene:88902 ; RRID:Addgene_88902)
