[The description below was written by a language model from this plasmid's Addgene catalogue record.]
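Description:
pLZ12Km2-P23R:TA:Xen5 is a low-copy bacterial expression plasmid built on the pLZ12Km2 backbone and designed as a bioluminescent reporter for streptococci. It is propagated in E. coli under kanamycin selection. The record does not include a feature table, so the replication origin and the exact arrangement of elements are not stated beyond what the name and catalogue fields indicate.

The payload combines two functional modules. The first is a luxABCDE operon, which encodes both the bacterial luciferase (LuxAB) and the enzymes that synthesise its aldehyde substrate (LuxCDE), so that cells emit light without any added substrate. The plasmid name and resource notes indicate that the P23 promoter, taken from pOri23, is present, presumably to drive the reporter, although the record does not spell out this linkage. The second module is a toxin-antitoxin cassette cloned from pBT286. Such systems maintain plasmids by post-segregational killing: daughter cells that lose the plasmid can no longer replenish the unstable antitoxin and are killed by the longer-lived toxin, so the population stays plasmid-positive without antibiotic pressure.

This stabilisation is the main point of the design, because antibiotic selection is impractical in animal infection models, where plasmid loss would otherwise erode the signal. The construct is intended for biophotonic imaging of Group A streptococcus (Streptococcus pyogenes), and the depositor notes that it also labels other streptococcal species. The cloning sites used to assemble the insert are not recorded.
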