>Addgene plasmid #88902 | pLZ12Km2-P23R:TA:Xen5 | depositor partial sequence | sequence record 172579 | Lux
GAATTCAAGGAGGAATAAAAAATGAAATTTGGAAACTTTTTGCTTACATACCAACCTCCCCAATTTTCTC
AAACAGAGGTAATGAAACGTTTGGTTAAATTAGGTCGCATCTCTGAGGAGTGTGGTTTTGATACCGTATG
GTTACTGGAGCATCATTTCACGGAGTTTGGTTTGCTTGGTAACCCTTATGTCGCTGCTGCATATTTACTT
GGCGCGACTAAAAAATTGAATGTAGGAACTGCCGCTATTGTTCTTCCCACAGCCCATCCAGTACGCCAAC
TTGAAGATGTGAATTTATTGGATCAAATGTCAAAAGGACGATTTCGGTTTGGTATTTGCCGAGGGCTTTA
CAACAAGGACTTTCGCGTATTCGGCACAGATATGAATAACAGTCGCGCCTTAGCGGAATGCTGGTACGGG
CTGATAAAGAATGGCATGACAGAGGGATATATGGAAGCTGATAATGAACATATCAAGTTCCATAAGGTAA
AAGTAAACCCCGCGGCGTATAGCAGAGGTGGCGCACCGGTTTATGTGGTGGCTGAATCAGCTTCGACGAC
TGAGTGGGCTGCTCAATTTGGCCTACCGATGATATTAAGTTGGATTATAAATACTAACGAAAAGAAAGCA
CAACTTGAGCTTTATAATGAAGTGGCTCAAGAATATGGGCACGATATTCATAATATCGACCATTGCTTAT
CATATATAACATCTGTAGATCATGACTCAATTAAAGCGAAAGAGATTTGCCGGAAATTTCTGGGGCATTG
GTATGATTCTTATGTGAATGCTACGACTATTTTTGATGATTCAGACCAAACAAGAGGTTATGATTTCAAT
AAAGGGCAGTGGCGTGACTTTGTATTAAAAGGACATAAAGATACTAATCGCCGTATTGATTACAGTTACG
AAATCAATCCCGTGGGAACGCCGCAGGAATGTATTGACATAATTCAAAAAGACATTGATGCTACAGGAAT
ATCAAATATTTGTTGTGGATTTGAAGCTAATGGAACAGTAGACGAAATTATTGCTTCCATGAAGCTCTTC
CAGTCTGATGTCATGCCATTTCTTAAAGAAAAACAACGTTCGCTATTATATTAGTCGAGGAGGAGAGAAA
GAAATGAAATTTGGATTGTTCTTCCTTAACTTCATCAATTCAACAACTGTTCAAGAACAAAGTATAGTTC
GCATGCAGGAAATAACGGAGTATGTTGATAAGTTGAATTTTGAACAGATTTTAGTGTATGAAAATCATTT
TTCAGATAATGGTGTTGTCGGCGCTCCTCTGACTGTTTCTGGTTTTCTGCTCGGTTTAACAGAGAAAATT
AAAATTGGTTCATTAAATCACATCATTACAACTCATCATCCTGTCGCCATAGCGGAGGAAGCTTGCTTAT
TGGATCAGTTAAGTGAAGGGAGATTTATTTTAGGGTTTAGTGATTGCGAAAAAAAAGATGAAATGCATTT
TTTTAATCGCCCGGTTGAATATCAACAGCAACTATTTGAAGAGTGTTATGAAATCATTAACGATGCTTTA
ACAACAGGCTATTGTAATCCAGATAACGATTTTTATAGCTTCCCTAAAATATCTGTAAATCCCCATGCTT
ATACGCCAGGCGGACCTCGGAAATATGTAACAGCAACCAGTCATCATATTGTTGAGTGGGCGGCCAAAAA
AGGTATTCCTCTCATCTTTAAGTGGGATGATTCTAATGATGTTAGATATGAATATGCTGAAAGATATAAA
GCCGTTGCGGATAAATATGACGTTGACCTATCAGAGATAGACCATCAGTTAATGATATTAGTTAACTATA
ACGAAGATAGTAATAAAGCTAAACAAGAGACGCGTGCATTTATTAGTGATTATGTTCTTGAAATGCACCC
TAATGAAAATTTCGAAAATAAACTTGAAGAAATAATTGCAGAAAACGCTGTCGGAAATTATACGGAGTGT
ATAACTGCGGCTAAGTTGGCAATTGAAAAGTGTGGTGCGAAAAGTGTATTGCTGTCCTTTGAACCAATGA
ATGATTTGATGAGCCAAAAAAATGTAATCAATATTGTTGATGATAATATTAAGAAGTACCACATGAAATA
TACCTAAGTCGACTCGAGGAGGATGGCAAATATGACTAAAAAAATTTCATTCATTATTAACGGCCAGGTT
GAAATCTTTCCCGAAAGTGATGATTTAGTGCAATCCATTAATTTTGGTGATAATAGTGTTTACCTGCCAA
TATTGAATGACTCTCATGTAAAAAACATTATTGATTGTAATGGAAATAACGAATTACGGTTGCATAACAT
TGTCAATTTTCTCTATACGGTAGGGCAAAGATGGAAAAATGAAGAATACTCAAGACGCAGGACATACATT
CGTGACTTAAAAAAATATATGGGATATTCAGAAGAAATGGCTAAGCTAGAGGCCAATTGGATATCTATGA
TTTTATGTTCTAAAGGCGGCCTTTATGATGTTGTAGAAAATGAACTTGGTTCTCGCCATATCATGGATGA
ATGGCTACCTCAGGATGAAAGTTATGTTCGGGCTTTTCCGAAAGGTAAATCTGTACATCTGTTGGCAGGT
AATGTTCCATTATCTGGGATCATGTCTATATTACGCGCAATTTTAACTAAGAATCAGTGTATTATAAAAA
CATCGTCAACCGATCCTTTTACCGCTAATGCATTAGCGTTAAGTTTTATTGATGTAGACCCTAATCATCC
GATAACGCGCTCTTTATCTGTTATATATTGGCCCCACCAAGGTGATACATCACTCGCAAAAGAAATTATG
CGACATGCGGATGTTATTGTCGCTTGGGGAGGGCCAGATGCGATTAATTGGGCGGTAGAGCATGCGCCAT
CTTATGCTGATGTGATTAAATTTGGTTCTAAAAAGAGTCTTTGCATTATCGATAATCCTGTTGATTTGAC
GTCCGCAGCGACAGGTGCGGCTCATGATGTTTGTTTTTACGATCAGCGAGCTTGTTTTTCTGCCCAAAAC
ATATATTACATGGGAAATCATTATGAGGAATTTAAGTTAGCGTTGATAGAAAAACTTAATCTATATGCGC
ATATATTACCGAATGCCAAAAAAGATTTTGATGAAAAGGCGGCCTATTCTTTAGTTCAAAAAGAAAGCTT
GTTTGCTGGATTAAAAGTAGAGGTGGATATTCATCAACGTTGGATGATTATTGAGTCAAATGCAGGTGTG
GAATTTAATCAACCACTTGGCAGATGTGTGTACCTTCATCACGTCGATAATATTGAGCAAATATTGCCTT
ATGTTCAAAAAAATAAGACGCAAACCATATCTATTTTTCCTTGGGAGTCATCATTTAAATATCGAGATGC
GTTAGCATTAAAAGGTGCGGAAAGGATTGTAGAAGCAGGAATGAATAACATATTTCGAGTTGGTGGATCT
CATGACGGAATGAGACCGTTGCAACGATTAGTGACATATATTTCTCATGAAAGGCCATCTAACTATACGG
CTAAGGATGTTGCGGTTGAAATAGAACAGACTCGATTCCTGGAAGAAGATAAGTTCCTTGTATTTGTCCC
ATAAGTCGAGGAGGAGTAAAAGTATGGAAAATGAATCAAAATATAAAACCATCGACCACGTTATTTGTGT
TGAAGGAAATAAAAAAATTCATGTTTGGGAAACGCTGCCAGAAGAAAACAGCCCAAAGAGAAAGAATGCC
ATTATTATTGCGTCTGGTTTTGCCCGCAGGATGGATCATTTTGCTGGTCTGGCGGAATATTTATCGCGGA
ATGGATTTCATGTGATCCGCTATGATTCGCTTCACCACGTTGGATTGAGTTCAGGGACAATTGATGAATT
TACAATGTCTATAGGAAAGCAGAGCTTGTTAGCAGTGGTTGATTGGTTAACTACACGAAAAATAAATAAC
TTCGGTATGTTGGCTTCAAGCTTATCTGCGCGGATAGCTTATGCAAGCCTATCTGAAATCAATGCTTCGT
TTTTAATCACCGCAGTCGGTGTTGTTAACTTAAGATATTCTCTTGAAAGAGCTTTAGGGTTTGATTATCT
CAGTCTACCCATTAATGAATTGCCGGATAATCTAGATTTTGAAGGCCATAAATTGGGTGCTGAAGTCTTT
GCGAGAGATTGTCTTGATTTTGGTTGGGAAGATTTAGCTTCTACAATTAATAACATGATGTATCTTGATA
TACCGTTTATTGCTTTTACTGCAAATAACGATAATTGGGTCAAGCAAGATGAAGTTATCACATTGTTATC
AAATATTCGTAGTAATCGATGCAAGATATATTCTTTGTTAGGAAGTTCGCATGACTTGAGTGAAAATTTA
GTGGTCCTGCGCAATTTTTATCAATCGGTTACGAAAGCCGCTATCGCGATGGATAATGATCATCTGGATA
TTGATGTTGATATTACTGAACCGTCATTTGAACATTTAACTATTGCGACAGTCAATGAACGCCGAATGAG
AATTGAGATTGAAAATCAAGCAATTTCTCTGTCTTAAGTCGAGGAGGAAAACAGGTATGACTTCATATGT
TGATAAACAAGAAATTACAGCAAGCTCAGAAATTGATGATTTGATTTTTTCGAGCGATCCATTAGTGTGG
TCTTACGACGAGCAGGAAAAAATCAGAAAGAAACTTGTGCTTGATGCATTTCGTAATCATTATAAACATT
GTCGAGAATATCGTCACTACTGTCAGGCACACAAAGTAGATGACAATATTACGGAAATTGATGACATACC
TGTATTCCCAACATCGGTTTTTAAGTTTACTCGCTTATTAACTTCTCAGGAAAACGAGATTGAAAGTTGG
TTTACCAGTAGCGGCACGAATGGTTTAAAAAGTCAGGTGGCGCGTGACAGATTAAGTATTGAGAGACTCT
TAGGCTCTGTGAGTTATGGCATGAAATATGTTGGTAGTTGGTTTGATCATCAAATAGAATTAGTCAATTT
GGGACCAGATAGATTTAATGCTCATAATATTTGGTTTAAATATGTTATGAGTTTGGTGGAATTGTTATAT
CCTACGACATTTACCGTAACAGAAGAACGAATAGATTTTGTTAAAACATTGAATAGTCTTGAACGAATAA
AAAATCAAGGGAAAGATCTTTGTCTTATTGGTTCGCCATACTTTATTTATTTACTCTGCCATTATATGAA
AGATAAAAAAATCTCATTTTCTGGAGATAAAAGCCTTTATATCATAACCGGAGGCGGCTGGAAAAGTTAC
GAAAAAGAATCTCTGAAACGTGATGATTTCAATCATCTTTTATTTGATACTTTCAATCTCAGTGATATTA
GTCAGATCCGAGATATATTTAATCAAGTTGAACTCAACACTTGTTTCTTTGAGGATGAAATGCAGCGTAA
ACATGTTCCGCCGTGGGTATATGCGCGAGCGCTTGATCCTGAAACGTTGAAACCTGTACCTGATGGAACG
CCGGGGTTGATGAGTTATATGGATGCGTCAGCAACCAGTTATCCAGCATTTATTGTTACCGATGATGTCG
GGATAATTAGCAGAGAATATGGTAAGTATCCCGGCGTGCTCGTTGAAATTTTACGTCGCGTCAATACGAG
GACGCAGAAAGGGTGTGCTTTAAGCTTAACCGAAGCGTTTGATAGTTGAG
