>Addgene plasmid #88902 | pLZ12Km2-P23R:TA:Xen5 | depositor partial sequence | sequence record 172580 | PLZ12-Km2:P23R
AAGTTTTGGGATTGTTAAGGGTTCCGAGGCTCAACGTCAATAAAGCAATTGGAATAAAGAAGCGAAAAAG
GAGAAGTCGGTTCAGAAAAAGAAGGATATGGATCTGGAGCTGTAATATAAAAACCTTCTTCAACTAACGG
GGCAGGTTAGTGACATTAGAAAACCGACTGTAAAAAGTACAGTCGGCATTATCTCATATTATAAAAGCCA
GTCATTAGGCCTATCTGACAATTCCTGAATAGAGTTCATAAACAATCCTGCATGATAACCATCACAAACA
GAATGATGTACCTGTAAAGATAGCGGTAAATATATTGAATTACCTTTATTAATGAATTTTCCTGCTGTAA
TAATGGGTAGAAGGTAATTACTATTATTATTGATATTTAAGTTAAACCCAGTAAATGAAGTCCATGCTGG
CGAAAGGGGGATGTGCTGCAAGGCGATTAAGTTGGGTAACGCCAGGGTTTTCCCAGTCACGACGTTGTAA
AACGACGGCCAGTGAGCGCGCGTAATACGACTCACTATAGGGCGAATTGGAGCTCTCGAAAAGCCCTGAC
AACCCTCGTTCCTAAAAAGGAATAAGCGTTTGGTCAGTAAATAATAGAAATAAAAAATCAGACCTAAGAC
TGATGACAAAAAGAGCAAATTTTGATAAAATAGTATTAGAATTAAATTAAAAAGGGAGGCCAAATATAAT
GAAAAATATGAATGACAATGATGTTCCGCGGTGGCGGCCGCTCTAGAACTAGTGGATCCCCCGGGCTGCA
GGAATTCGATATCAAGCTTATCGATACCGTCGACCTCGAGGGGGGGCCCATCAGTCTGACGACCAAGAGA
GCCATAAACACCAATAGCCTTAACATCATCCCCATATTTATCCAATATTCGTTCCTTAATTTCATGAACA
ATCTTCATTCTTTCTTCTCTAGTCATTATTATTGGTCCATTCACTATTCTCATTCCCTTTTCAGATAATT
TTAGATTTGCTTTTCTAAATAAGAATATTTGGAGAGCACCGTTCTTATTCAGCTATTAATAACTCGTCTT
CCTAAGCATCCTTCAATCCTTTTAATAACAATTATAGCATCTAATCTTCAACAAACTGGCCCGTTTGTTG
AACTACTCTTTAATAAAATAATTTTTCCGTTCCCAATTCCACATTGCAATAATAGAAAATCCATCTTCAT
CGGCTTTTTCGTCATCATCTGTATGAATCAAATCGCCTTCTTCTGTGTCATCAAGGTTTAATTTTTTATG
TATTTCTTTTAACAAACCACCATAGGAGATTAACCTTTTACGGTGTAAACCTTCCTCCAAATCAGACAAA
CGTTTCAAATTCTTTTCTTCATCATCGGTCATAAAATCCGTATCCTTTACAGGATATTTTGCAGTTTCGT
CAATTGCCGATTGTATATCCGATTTATATTTATTTTTCGGTCGATTTTTTATTAAAACGTCTCAAAATCG
TTTCTGAGACGTTTTAGCGTTTATTTCGTTTAGTTATCGGCATAATCGTTAAAACAGGCGTTATCGTAGC
GTAAAAGCCCTTGAGCGTAGCGTGGCTTTGCAGCGAAGATGTTGTCTGTTAGATTATGAAAGCCGATGAC
TGAATGAAATAATAAGCGCAGCGTCCTTCTATTTCGGTTGGAGGAGGCTCAAGGGAGTTTGAGGGAATGA
AATTCCCTCATGGGTTTGATTTTAAAAATTGCTTGCAATTTTGCCGAGCGGTAGCGCTGGAAAATTTTTG
AAAAAAATTTGGAATTTGGAAAAAAATGGGGGGGAAAGGAAGCGAATTTTGCTTCCGTACTACGACCCCC
CATTAAGTGCCGAGTGCCAATTTTTGTGCCAAAAACGCTCTATCCCAACTGGCTCAAGGGTTTGAGGGGT
TTTTCAATCGCCAACGAATCGCCAACGTTTTCGCCAACGTTTTTTATAAATCTATATTTAAGTAGCTTTA
TTGTTGTTTTTATGATTACAAAGTGATACACTAATTTTATAAAATTATTTGATTGGAGTTTTTTAAATGG
TGATTTCAGAATCGAAAAAAAGAGTTATGATTTCTCTGACAAAAGAGCAAGATAAAAAATTAACAGATAT
GGCGAAACAAAAAGGTTTTTCAAAATCTGCGGTTGCGGCGTTAGCTATAGAAGAATATGCAAGAAAGGAA
TCAGAACAAAAAAAATAAGCGAAAGCTCGCGTTTTTAGAAGGATACGAGTTTTCGCTACTTGTTTTTGAT
AAGGTAATTATATCATGGCTATTAAAAATACTAAAGCTAGAAATTTTGGATTTTTATTATATCCTGACTC
AATTCCTAATGATTGGAAAGAAAAATTAGAGAGTTTGGGCGTATCTATGGCTGTCAGTCCTTTACACGAT
ATGGACGAAAAAAAAGATAAAGATACATGGAATAGTAGTGATGTTATACGAAATGGAAAGCACTATAAAA
AACCACACTATCACGTTATATATATAGCACGAAATCCTGTACAATAGAAAGCGTTAGGAACCAGATTAAG
CGAAAATTGGGGAATAGTTCAGTTGCTCATGTTGAGATACTTGATTATATCAAAGGTTCATATGAATATT
TGACTCATGAATCAAAGGACGCTATTGCTAAGAATAAACATATATACGACAAAAAAGATATTTTGAACAT
TAATGATTTTGATATTGACCGCTATATAACACTTGATGAAAGCCAAAAAAGAAAATTGAAGAATTTACTT
TTAGATATAGTGGATGACTATAATTTGGTAAATACAAAAGATTTAATGGCTTTTATTCGCCTTAGGGGAG
CGGAGTTTGGAATTTTAAATACGAATGATGTAAAAGATATTGTTTCAACAAACTCTAGCGCCTTTAGATT
ATGGTTTGAGGGCAATTATCAGTGTGGATATAGAGCAAGTTATGCAAAGGTTCTTGATGCTGAAACGGGG
GAAATAAAATGACAAACAAAGAAAAAGAGTTATTTGCTGAAAATGAGGAATTAAAAAAAGAAATTAAGGA
CTTAAAAGAGCGTATTGAAAGATACAGAGAAATGGAAGTTGAATTAAGTACAACAATAGATTTATTGAGA
GGAGGGATTATTGAATAAATAAAAGCCCCCCTGACGAAAGTCGACGATACAAATTCCTCGTAGGCGCTCG
GGACCCCTATCTAGCGAACTTTTAGAAAAGATATAAAACATCAGAGTATGGACAGTTGCGGATGTACTTC
AGAAAAGATTAGATGTCTAAAAAGCTTGTAGTTAAAGCTTTTTAGACATCTAAATCTAGGTACTAAAACA
ATTCATCCAGTAAAATATAATATTTTATTTTCTCCCAATCAGGCTTGATCCCCAGTAAGTCAAAAAATAG
CTCGACATACTGTTCTTCCCCGATATCCTCCCTGATCGACCGGACGCAGAAGGCAATGTCATACCACTTG
TCCGCCCTGCCGCTTCTCCCAAGATCAATAAAGCCACTTACTTTGCCATCTTTCACAAAGATGTTGCTGT
CTCCCAGGTCGCCGTGGGAAAAGACAAGTTCCTCTTCGGGCTTTTCCGTCTTTAAAAAATCATACAGCTC
GCGCGGATCTTTAAATGGAGTGTCTTCTTCCCAGTTTTCGCAATCCACATCGGCCAGATCGTTATTCAGT
AAGTAATCCAATTCGGCTAAGCGGCTGTCTAAGCTATTCGTATAGGGACAATCCGATATGTCGATGGAGT
GAAAGAGCCTGATGCACTCCGCATACAGCTCGATAATCTTTTCAGGGCTTTGTTCATCTTCATACTCTTC
CGAGCAAAGGACGCCATCGGCCTCACTCATGAGCAGATTGCTCCAGCCATCATGCCGTTCAAAGTGCAGG
ACCTTTGGAACAGGCAGCTTTCCTTCCAGCCATAGCATCATGTCCTTTTCCCGTTCCACATCATAGGTGG
TCCCTTTATACCGGCTGTCCGTCATTTTTAAATATAGGTTTTCATTTTCTCCCACCAGCTTATATACCTT
AGCAGGAGACATTCCTTTCCGTATCTTTTACGCAGCGGTATTTTTCGATCAGTTTTTTCAATTCCGGTGA
TATTCTCATTTTAGCCATTTATTATTTCCTTCCTCTTTTCTACAGTATTTAAAGATACCCCAAGAAGCTA
ATTATAACAAGACGAACTCCAATTCACTGTTCCTTGCATTCTAAAACCTTAAATACCAGAAAACAGCTTT
TTCAAAGTTGTTTTCAAAGTTGGCGTATAACATAGTATCGACGGAGCCGATTTTGAAACCACAATTATGA
TAGAATTTACAAGCTATAAGGTTATTGTCCTGGGTTTCAAGCATTAGTCCATGCAAGTTTTTATGCTTTG
CCCATTCTATAGATATATTGATAAGCGCGCTGCCTATGCCTTGCCCCCTGAAATCCTTACATACGGCGAT
ATCTTCTATATAAAAGATATATTATCTTATCAGTATTGTCAATATATTCAAGGCAATCTGCCTCCTCATC
CTCTTCATCCTCTTCGTCTTGGTAGCTTTTTAAATATGGCGCTTCATAGAGTAATTCTGTAAAGGTCCAA
TTCTCGTTTTCATACCTCGGTATAATCTTACCTATCACCTCAAATGGTTCGCTGGGTTTATCGTCGAC
