>Addgene plasmid #88902 | pLZ12Km2-P23R:TA:Xen5 | addgene partial sequence | sequence record 174990 | Addgene Partial NGS Result
CTGCTATACGCCGCGGGGTTTACTTTTACCTTATGGAACTTGATATGTTCATTATCAGCTTCCATATATC
CCTCTGTCATGCCATTCTTTATCAGCCCGTACCAGCATTCCGCTAAGGCGCGACTGTTATTCATATCTGT
GCCGAATACGCGAAAGTCCTTGTTGTAAAGCCCTCGGCAAATACCAAACCGAAATCGTCCTTTTGACATT
TGATCCAATAAATTCACATCTTCAAGTTGGCGTACTGGATGGGCTGTGGGAAGAACAATAGCGGCAGTTC
CTACATTCAATTTTTTAGTCGCGCCAAGTAAATATGCAGCAGCGACATAAGGGTTACCAAGCAAACCAAA
CTCCGTGAAATGATGCTCCAGTAACCATACGGTATCAAAACCACACTCCTCAGAGATGCGACCTAATTTA
ACCAAACGTTTCATTACCTCTGTTTGAGAAAATTGGGGAGGTTGGTATGTAAGCAAAAAGTTTCCAAATT
TCATTTTTTATTCCTCCTTGCGGCCGCTCTAGAGTCGTGTTAATTTTTATGAAGGCTTGAAAAATGGAAA
CTTGGCTTCTTCTATTGTTCATTTGACTGATAATTTAGACTTGATCCCTGGCACGTTTGATTTGATGTTA
CTGCCAAAATTAACTCGTTCATGGACGTTTGAAAATGAAAGTAGATTGCTTGCTACTCTTTTAGCACCTT
TAAAAAGTGACTATGATCTCATTATTATTGATACTGTACCAACGCCAAGCGTTTATACAAATAATGCAAT
CGTGGCGAGTGATTACGTTATGATCCCTTTACAAGCAGAAGAAGAAAGTACAAACAACATTCAAAACTAT
ATTTCCTATTTGATTGATTTACAAGAACAATTTAACCCTGGACTAGATATGATCGGTTTTGTTCCTTATT
TAGTTGATACGGACAGCGCAACGATAAAATCAAACCTGGAAGAACTGTATAAGCAACATAAAGAAGATAA
CTTGGTTTTCCAAAATATTATCAAGCGAAGTAATAAAGTAAGTACCTGGTCTAAAAACGGCATTACAGAG
CATAAAGGCTATGACAAAAAAGTTTTATCCATGTATAAGAACGTATTTTTTGAAATGCTTGAGCGAATTA
TTCAATTAGAAAACGAAAAAGAATAGAATCACAAATCACAAGTGATTAATCACAAATCACTTGTGATTTG
TGATTGTTGATGATAAAATAAGAGTAAGAAGAAATAGAAAGAAGTGAGTGATTGTGGGAAATTTAGGCGC
ACAAAAAGCAAAACGAAATGATACACCAATCAGTGCAAAAAAAGATATAATGGGAGATAAGACGGTTCGT
GTTCGTGCTGACTTGCACCATATCATAAAAATCGAAACAGCAAAGAATGGCGGAAACGTAAAAGAAGTTA
TGGATCAAGCCTTAGAAGAATATATACGGAAATATTTACCTGACAAACTTTAAAAGGAGTGAAAATGAAA
TGGCAGTTACGTATGAAAAAACATTTGAAATAGAGATCATTAACGAATTATCGGCAAGCGTTTATAATCG
AGTATTAAACTATGTTTTGAACCATGAATTAAATAAAAATGACTCTCAATTATTGGAAGTCAATTTATTA
AACCAATTAAAGCTTGCAAAACGTGTAAATCTTTTTGATTATTCTTTAGAAGAATTACAAGCCGTTCATG
AGTATTGGCGGTCAATGAATCGTTACTCAAAACAAGTTTTGAATAAAGAGAAAGTGGCTTAATATGGCAA
ATATAGTCAATTTTACTGACAAACAATTTGAGAATCGCTTAAATGATAATTTAGAAGAATTGATTCAAGG
AAAAAAAGCGGTTGAATCGCCAACCGCTTTTTTACTTGGTGGGCAACCAGGGTCAGGGAAAACCAGTTTG
CGATCAGCAATTTTTGAAGAAACACAAGGGAATGTTATTGTCATTGATAATGATACCTTTAAACAACAGC
ACCCTAATTTTGATGAACTAGTGAAACTTTATGAAAAAGACGTAGTAAAACACGTTACCCCTTATTCTAA
TCGCATGACAGAAGCGATCATAAGCCGTTTGAGCGATCAAGGGTATAATTTGGTGATCGAAGGTACAGGA
CGAACAACAGACGTTCCTATTCAAACCGCAACAATGCTTCAAGCCAAAGGTTATGAAACAAAAATGTATG
TCATGGCAGTACCTAAAATCAACTCATATTTAGGAACAATTGAACGATATGAAACCATGTATGCAGATGA
TCCAATGACAGCCAGGGCAACACCAAAACAAGCGCATGATATTGTTGTCAAAAACTTACCGACCAATTTA
GAAACCCTTCATAAAACGGGCTTATTTAGCGATATAAGGCTATATAACAGAGAAGGAGTAAAACTCTATT
CAAGTTTGGAAACACCTTCTATTAGTCCAAAAGAAACCTTAGAAAAAGAATTGAATCGTAAAGTATCAGG
GAAAGAAATTCAACCGACTTTAGAACGAATAGAGCAAAAAATGGTTCTAAATAAACACCAAGAGACACCT
GAATTTAAAGCAATTCAACAAAAATTGGAAAGCTTGCAGCCACCTACACCACCAATACCCAAAACACCTA
AACTTCCAGGTATTTAAACCTTAAAAAAGGAAAAGAGTAGTTACCAAAAAACGGTAACTACTCTTTTTTT
ATAAAAACATTTCCTCATGTTGGACCTGCAGGAATTCGATATCAAGCTTATCGATACCGTCGACCTCGAG
GGGGGGCCCATCAGTCTGACGACCAAGAGAGCCATAAACACCAATAGCCTTAACATCATCCCCATATTTA
TCCAATATTCGTTCCTTAATTTCATGAACAATCTTCATTCTTTCTTCTCTAGTCATTATTATTGGTCCAT
TCACTATTCTCATTCCCTTTTCAGATAATTTTAGATTTGCTTTTCTAAATAAGAATATTTGGAGAGCACC
GTTCTTATTCAGCTATTAATAACTCGTCTTCCTAAGCATCCTTCAATCCTTTTAATAACAATTATAGCAT
CTAATCTTCAACAAACTGGCCCGTTTGTTGAACTACTCTTTAATAAAATAATTTTTCCGTTCCCAATTCC
ACATTGCAATAATAGAAAATCCATCTTCATCGGCTTTTTCGTCATCATCTGTATGAATCAAATCGCCTTC
TTCTGTGTCATCAAGGTTTAATTTTTTATGTATTTCTTTTAACAAACCACCATAGGAGATTAACCTTTTA
CGGTGTAAACCTTCCTCCAAATCAGACAAACGTTTCAAATTCTTTTCTTCATCATCGGTCATAAAATCCG
TATCCTTTACAGGATATTTTGCAGTTTCGTCAATTGCCGATTGTATATCCGATTTATATTTATTTTTCGG
TCGATTTTTTATTAAAACGTCTCAAAATCGTTTCTGAGACGTTTTAGCGTTTATTTCGTTTAGTTATCGG
CATAATCGTTAAAACAGGCGTTATCGTAGCGTAAAAGCCCTTGAGCGTAGCGTGGCTTTGCAGCGAAGAT
GTTGTCTGTTAGATTATGAAAGCCGATGACTGAATGAAATAATAAGCGCAGCGTCCTTCTATTTCGGTTG
GAGGAGGCTCAAGGGAGTTTGAGGGAATGAAATTCCCTCATGGGTTTGATTTTAAAAATTGCTTGCAATT
TTGCCGAGCGGTAGCGCTGGAAAATTTTTGAAAAAAATTTGGAATTTGGAAAAAAATGGGGGGAAAGGAA
GCGAATTTTGCTTCCGTACTACGACCCCCCATTAAGTGCCGAGTGCCAATTTTTGTGCCAAAAACGCTCT
ATCCCAACTGGCTCAAGGGTTTGAGGGGTTTTTCAATCGCCAACGAATCGCCAACGTTTTCGCCAACGTT
TTTTATAAATCTATATTTAAGTAGCTTTATTGTTGTTTTTATGATTACAAAGTGATACACTAATTTTATA
AAATTATTTGATTGGAGTTTTTTAAATGGTGATTTCAGAATCGAAAAAAAGAGTTATGATTTCTCTGACA
AAAGAGCAAGATAAAAAATTAACAGATATGGCGAAACAAAAAGGTTTTTCAAAATCTGCGGTTGCGGCGT
TAGCTATAGAAGAATATGCAAGAAAGGAATCAGAACAAAAAAAATAAGCGAAAGCTCGCGTTTTTAGAAG
GATACGAGTTTTCGCTACTTGTTTTTGATAAGGTAATTATATCATGGCTATTAAAAATACTAAAGCTAGA
AATTTTGGATTTTTATTATATCCTGACTCAATTCCTAATGATTGGAAAGAAAAATTAGAGAGTTTGGGCG
TATCTATGGCTGTCAGTCCTTTACACGATATGGACGAAAAAAAAGATAAAGATACATGGAATAGTAGTGA
TGTTATACGAAATGGAAAGCACTATAAAAAACCACACTATCACGTTATATATATTGCACGAAATCCTGTA
ACAATAGAAAGCGTTAGGAACAAGATTAAGCGAAAATTGGGGAATAGTTCAGTTGCTCATGTTGAGATAC
TTGATTATATCAAAGGTTCATATGAATATTTGACTCATGAATCAAAGGACGCTATTGCTAAGAATAAACA
TATATACGACAAAAAAGATATTTTGAACATTAATGATTTTGATATTGACCGCTATATAACACTTGATGAA
AGCCAAAAAAGAAAATTGAAGAATTTACTTTTAGATATAGTGGATGACTATAATTTGGTAAATACAAAAG
ATTTAATGGCTTTTATTCGCCTTAGGGGAGCGGAGTTTGGAATTTTAAATACGAATGATGTAAAAGATAT
TGTTTCAACAAACTCTAGCGCCTTTAGATTATGGTTTGAGGGCAATTATCAGTGTGGATATAGAGCAAGT
TATGCAAAGGTTCTTGATGCTGAAACGGGGGAAATAAAATGACAAACAAAGAAAAAGAGTTATTTGCTGA
AAATGAGGAATTAAAAAAAGAAATTAAGGACTTAAAAGAGCGTATTGAAAGATACAGAGAAATGGAAGTT
GAATTAAGTACAACAATAGATTTATTGAGAGGAGGGATTATTGAATAAATAAAAGCCCCCCTGACGAAAG
TCGACGATACAAATTCCTCGTAGGCGCTCGGGACCCCTATCTAGCGAACTTTTAGAAAAGATATAAAACA
TCAGAGTATGGACAGTTGCGGATGTACTTCAGAAAAGATTAGATGTCTAAAAAGCTTGTAGTTAAAGCTT
TTTAGACATCTAAATCTAGGTACTAAAACAATTCATCCAGTAAAATATAATATTTTATTTTCTCCCAATC
AGGCTTGATCCCCAGTAAGTCAAAAAATAGCTCGACATACTGTTCTTCCCCGATATCCTCCCTGATCGAC
CGGACGCAGAAGGCAATGTCATACCACTTGTCCGCCCTGCCGCTTCTCCCAAGATCAATAAAGCCACTTA
CTTTGCCATCTTTCACAAAGATGTTGCTGTCTCCCAGGTCGCCGTGGGAAAAGACAAGTTCCTCTTCGGG
CTTTTCCGTCTTTAAAAAATCATACAGCTCGCGCGGATCTTTAAATGGAGTGTCTTCTTCCCAGTTTTCG
CAATCCACATCGGCCAGATCGTTATTCAGTAAGTAATCCAATTCGGCTAAGCGGCTGTCTAAGCTATTCG
TATAGGGACAATCCGATATGTCGATGGAGTGAAAGAGCCTGATGCACTCCGCATACAGCTCGATAATCTT
TTCAGGGCTTTGTTCATCTTCATACTCTTCCGAGCAAAGGACGCCATCGGCCTCACTCATGAGCAGATTG
CTCCAGCCATCATGCCGTTCAAAGTGCAGGACCTTTGGAACAGGCAGCTTTCCTTCCAGCCATAGCATCA
TGTCCTTTTCCCGTTCCACATCATAGGTGGTCCCTTTATACCGGCTGTCCGTCATTTTTAAATATAGGTT
TTCATTTTCTCCCACCAGCTTATATACCTTAGCAGGAGACATTCCTTCCGTATCTTTTACGCAGCGGTAT
TTTTCGATCAGTTTTTTCAATTCCGGTGATATTCTCATTTTAGCCATTTATTATTTCCTTCCTCTTTTCT
ACAGTATTTAAAGATACCCCAAGAAGCTAATTATAACAAGACGAACTCCAATTCACTGTTCCTTGCATTC
TAAAACCTTAAATACCAGAAAACAGCTTTTTCAAAGTTGTTTTCAAAGTTGGCGTATAACATAGTATCGA
CGGAGCCGATTTTGAAACCACAATTATGATAGAATTTACAAGCTATAAGGTTATTGTCCTGGGTTTCAAG
CATTAGTCCATGCAAGTTTTTATGCTTTGCCCATTCTATAGATATATTGATAAGCGCGCTGCCTATGCCT
TGCCCCCTGAAATCCTTACATACGGCGATATCTTCTATATAAAAGATATATTATCTTATCAGTATTGTCA
ATATATTCAAGGCAATCTGCCTCCTCATCCTCTTCATCCTCTTCGTCTTGGTAGCTTTTTAAATATGGCG
CTTCATAGAGTAATTCTGTAAAGGTCCAATTCTCGTTTTCATACCTCGGTATAATCTTACCTATCACCTC
AAATGGTTCGCTGGGTTTATCGTCGACAAGTTTTGGGATTGTTAAGGGTTCCGAGGCTCAACGTCAATAA
AGCAATTGGAATAAAGAAGCGAAAAAGGAGAAGTCGGTTCAGAAAAAGAAGGATATGGATCTGGAGCTGT
AATATAAAAACCTTCTTCAACTAACGGGGCAGGTTAGTGACATTAGAAAACCGACTGTAAAAAGTACAGT
CGGCATTATCTCATATTATAAAAGCCAGTCATTAGGCCTATCTGACAATTCCTGAATAGAGTTCATAAAC
AATCCTGCATGATAACCATCACAAACAGAATGATGTACCTGTAAAGATAGCGGTAAATATATTGAATTAC
CTTTATTAATGAATTTTCCTGCTGTAATAATGGGTAGAAGGTAATTACTATTATTATTGATATTTAAGTT
AAACCCAGTAAATGAAGTCCATGCTGGCGAAAGGGGGATGTGCTGCAAGGCGATTAAGTTGGGTAACGCC
AGGGTTTTCCCAGTCACGACGTTGTAAAACGACGGCCAGTGAGCGCGCGTAATACGACTCACTATAGGGC
GAATTGGAGCTCTCGAAAAGCCCTGACAACCCTTGTTCCTAAAAAGGAATAAGCGTTCGGTCAGTAAATA
ATAGAAATAAAAAATCAGACCTAAGACTGATGACAAAAAGAGAAAATTTTGATAAAATAGTCTTAGAATT
AAATTAAAAAGGGAGGCCAAATATAATGAAAAATATGAATGACAATGATGTTCCGCGGTGGCGGCCGCAA
GGAGGAATAAAAAATGAAATTTGGAAACTTTTTGCTTACATACCAACCTCCCCAATTTTCTCAAACAGAG
GTAATGAAACGTTTGGTTAAATTAGGTCGCATCTCTGAGGAGTGTGGTTTTGATACCGTATGGTTACTGG
AGCATCATTTCACGGAGTTTGGTTTGCTTGGTAACCCTTATGTCGCTGCTGCATATTTACTTGGCGCGAC
TAAAAAATTGAATGTAGGAACTGCCGCTATTGTTCTTCCCACAGCCCATCCAGTACGCCAACTTGAAGAT
GTGAATTTATTGGATCAAATGTCAAAAGGACGATTTCGGTTTGGTATTTGCCGAGGGCTTTACAACAAGG
ACTTTCGCGTATTCGGCACAGATATGAATAACAGTCGCGCCTTAGCGGAATGCTGGTACGGGCTGATAAA
GAATGGCATGACAGAGGGATATATGGAAGCTGATAATGAACATATCAAGTTCCATAAGGTAAAAGTAAAC
CCCGCGGCGTATAGCAGAGGTGGCGCACCGGTTTATGTGGTGGCTGAATCAGCTTCGACGACTGAGTGGG
CTGCTCAATTTGGCCTACCGATGATATTAAGTTGGATTATAAATACTAACGAAAAGAAAGCACAACTTGA
GCTTTATAATGAAGTGGCTCAAGAATATGGGCACGATATTCATAATATCGACCATTGCTTATCATATATA
ACATCTGTAGATCATGACTCAATTAAAGCGAAAGAGATTTGCCGGAAATTTCTGGGGCATTGGTATGATT
CTTATGTGAATGCTACGACTATTTTTGATGATTCAGACCAAACAAGAGGTTATGATTTCAATAAAGGGCA
GTGGCGTGACTTTGTATTAAAAGGACATAAAGATACTAATCGCCGTATTGATTACAGTTACGAAATCAAT
CCCGTGGGAACGCCGCAGGAATGTATTGACATAATTCAAAAAGACATTGATGCTACAGGAATATCAAATA
TTTGTTGTGGATTTGAAGCTAATGGAACAGTAGACGAAATTATTGCTTCCATGAAGCTCTTCCAGTCTGA
TGTCATGCCATTTCTTAAAGAAAAACAACGTTCGCTATTATATTAAGTCGAGGAGGAGAGAAAGAAATGA
AATTTGGATTGTTCTTCCTTAACTTCATCAATTCAACAACTGTTCAAGAACAAAGTATAGTTCGCATGCA
GGAAATAACGGAGTATGTTGATAAGTTGAATTTTGAACAGATTTTAGTGTATGAAAATCATTTTTCAGAT
AATGGTGTTGTCGGCGCTCCTCTGACTGTTTCTGGTTTTCTGCTCGGTTTAACAGAGAAAATTAAAATTG
GTTCATTAAATCACATCATTACAACTCATCATCCTGTCCGCATAGCGGAGGAAGCTTGCTTATTGGATCA
GTTAAGTGAAGGGAGATTTATTTTAGGGTTTAGTGATTGCGAAAAAAAAGATGAAATGCATTTTTTTAAT
CGCCCGGTTGAATATCAACAGCAACTATTTGAAGAGTGTTATGAAATCATTAACGATGCTTTAACAACAG
GCTATTGTAATCCAGATAACGATTTTTATAGCTTCCCTAAAATATCTGTAAATCCCCATGCTTATACGCC
AGGCGGACCTCGGAAATATGTAACAGCAACCAGTCATCATATTGTTGAGTGGGCGGCCAAAAAAGGTATT
CCTCTCATCTTTAAGTGGGATGATTCTAATGATGTTAGATATGAATATGCTGAAAGATATAAAGCCGTTG
CGGATAAATATGACGTTGACCTATCAGAGATAGACCATCAGTTAATGATATTAGTTAACTATAACGAAGA
TAGTAATAAAGCTAAACAAGAGACGCGTGCATTTATTAGTGATTATGTTCTTGAAATGCACCCTAATGAA
AATTTCGAAAATAAACTTGAAGAAATAATTGCAGAAAACGCTGTCGGAAATTATACGGAGTGTATAACTG
CGGCTAAGTTGGCAATTGAAAAGTGTGGTGCGAAAAGTGTATTGCTGTCCTTTGAACCAATGAATGATTT
GATGAGCCAAAAAAATGTAATCAATATTGTTGATGATAATATTAAGAAGTACCACATGGAATATACCTAA
GTCGAGGAGGATGGCAAATATGACTAAAAAAATTTCATTCATTATTAACGGCCAGGTTGAAATCTTTCCC
GAAGGTGATGATTTAGTGCAATCCATTAATTTTGGTGATAATAGTGTTTACCTGCCAATATTGAATGACT
CTCATGTAAAAAACATTATTGATTGTAATGGAAATAACGAATTACGGTTGCATAACATTGTCAATTTTCT
CTATACGGTAGGGCAAAGATGGAAAAATGAAGAATACTCAAGACGCAGGACATACATTCGTGACTTAAAA
AAATATATGGGATATTCAGAAGAAATGGCTAAGCTAGAGGCCAATTGGATATCTATGATTTTATGTTCTA
AAGGCGGCCTTTATGATGTTGTAGAAAATGAACTTGGTTCTCGCCATATCATGGATGAATGGCTACCTCA
GGATGAAAGTTATGTTCGGGCTTTTCCGAAAGGTAAATCTGTACATCTGTTGGCAGGTAATGTTCCACTA
TCTGGGATCATGTCTATATTACGCGCAATTTTAACTAGGAATCAGTGTATTATAAAAACATCGTCAACCG
ATCCTTTTACCGCTAATGCATTAGCGTTAAGTTTTATTGATGTAGACCCCAATCATCCGATAACGCGCTC
TTTATCTGTTATATATTGGCCCCACCAAGGTGATACATCACTCGCAAAAGAAATTATGCAACATGCGGAT
GTTATTGTCGCTTGGGGAGGGCCAGATGCGATTAATTGGGCGGTAGAGCATGCGCCATCTTATGCTGATG
TGATTAAATTTGGTTCTAAAAAGAGTCTTTGCATTATCGATAATCCTGTTGATTTGACGTCCGCAGCGAC
AGGTGCGGCTCATGATGTTTGTTTTTACGATCAGCGAGCTTGTTTTTCTGCCCAAAACATATATTACATG
GGAAATCATTATGAGGAATTTAAGTTAGCGTTGATAGAAAAACTTAATCTATATGCGCATATATTACCGA
ATGCCAAAAAAGATTTTGATGAAAAGGCGGCCTATTCTTTAGTTCAAAAAGAAAGCTTGTTTGCTGGATT
AAAAGTAGAGGTGGATATTCATCAACGTTGGATGATTATTGAGTCAAATGCAGGTGTGGAATTTAATCAA
CCACTTGGCAGATGTGTGTACCTTCATCACGTCGATAATATTGAGCAAATATTGCCTTATGTTCAAAAAA
ATAAGACGCAAACCATATCTATTTTTCCTTGGGAGTCATCATTTAAATATCGAGATGCGTTAGCATTAAA
AGGTGCGGAAAGGATTGTAGAAGCAGGAATGAATAACATATTTCGAGTTGGTGGATCTCATGACGGAATG
AGACCGTTGCAACGATTAGTGACATATATTTCTCATGAAAGGCCATCTAACTATACGGCTAAGAATGTTG
CGGTTGAAATAGAACAGACTCGATTCCTGGAAGAAGATAAGTTCCTTGTATTTGTCCCATAAGTCGAGGA
GGAGTAAAAGTATGGAAAATGAATCAAAATATAAAACCATCGACCACGTTATTTGTGTTGAAGGAAATAA
AAAAATTCATGTTTGGGAAACGCTGCCAGAAGAAAACAGCCCAAAGAGAAAGAATGCCATTATTATTGCG
TCTGGTTTTGCCCGCAGGATGGATCATTTTGCTGGTCTGGCGGAATATTTATCGCGGAATGGATTTCATG
TGATCCGCTATGATTCGCTTCACCACGTTGGATTGAGTTCAGGGACAATTGATGAATTTACAATGTCTAT
AGGAAAGCAGAGCTTGTTAGCAGTGGTTGATTGGTTAACTACACGAAAAATAAATAACTTCGGTATGTTG
GCTTCAAGCTTATCTGCGCGGATAGCTTATGCAAGCCTATCTGAAATCAATGCTTCGTTTTTAATCACCG
CAGTCGGTGTTGTTAACTTAAGATATTCTCTTGAAAGAGCTTTAGGGTTTGATTATCTCAGTCTACCCAT
TAATGAATTGCCGAATAATCTAGATTTTGAAGGCCATAAATTGGGTGCTGAAGTCTTTGCGAGAGATTGT
CTTGATTTTGGTTGGGAAGATTTAGCTTCTACAATTAATAACATGATGTATCTTGATATACCGTTTATTG
CTTTTACTGCAAATAACGATAATTGGGTCAAGCAAGATGAAGTTATCACATTGTTATCAAATATTCGTAG
TAATCGATGCAAGATATATTCTTTGTTAGGAAGTTCGCATGACTTGAGTGAAAATTTAGTGGTCCTGCGC
AATTTTTATCAATCGGTTACGAAAGCCGCTATCGCGATGGATAATGATCATCTGGATATTGATGTTGATA
TTACTGAACCGTCATTTGAACATTTAACTATTGCGACAGTCAATGAACGCCGAATGAGAATTGAGATTGA
AAATCAAGCAATTTCTCTGTCTTAAGTCGAGGAGGAAAACAGGTATGACTTCATATGTTGATAAACAAGA
AATTACAGCAAGCTCAGAAATTGATGATTTGATTTTTTCGAGCGATCCATTAGTGTGGTCTTACGACGAG
CAGGAAAAAATCAGAAAGAAACTTGTGCTTGATGCATTTCGTAATCATTATAAACATTGTCGAGAATATC
GTCACTACTGTCAGGCACACAAAGTAGATGACAATATTACGGAAATTGATGACATACCTGTATTCCCAAC
ATCGGTTTTTAAGTTTACTCGCTTATTAACTTCTCAGGAAAACGAGATTGAAAGTTGGTTTACCAGTAGC
GGCACGAATGGTTTAAAAAGTCAGGTGGCGCGTGACAGATTAAGTATTGAGAGACTCTTAGGCTCTGTGA
GTTATGGCATGAAATATGTTGGTAGTTGGTTTGATCATCAAATAGAATTAGTCAATTTGGGACCAGATAG
ATTTAATGCTCATAATATTTGGTTTAAATATGTTATGAGTTTGGTGGAATTGTTATATCCTACGACATTT
ACCGTAACAGAAGAACGAATAGATTTTGTTAAAACATTGAATAGTCTTGAACGAATAAAAAATCAAGGGA
AAGATCTTTGTCTTATTGGTTCGCCATACTTTATTTATTTACTCTGCCATTATATGAAAGATAAAAAAAT
CTCATTTTCTGGAGATAAAAGCCTTTATATCATAACCGGAGGCGGCTGGAAAAGTTACGAAAAAGAATCT
CTGAAACGTGATGATTTCAATCATCTTTTATTTGATACTTTCAATCTCAGTGATATTAGTCAGATCCGAG
ATATATTTAATCAAGTTGAACTCAACACTTGTTTCTTTGAGGATGAAATGCAGCGTAAACATGTTCCGCC
GTGGGTATATGCGCGAGCGCTTGATCCTGAAACGTTGAAACCTGTACCTGATGGAACGCCGGGGTTGATG
AGTTATATGGATGCGTCAGCAACCAGTTATCCAGCATTTATTGTTACCGATGATGTCGGGATAATTAGCA
GAGAATATGGTAAGTATCCCGGCGTGCTCGTTGAAATTTTACGTCGCGTCAATACGAGGACGCAGAAAGG
GTGTGCTTTAAGCTTAACCGAAGCGTTTGATAGTTGAGGCGGCCCAAAACAATATGATGACTGGTTGCTG
TTACATATTTCCGAGGTCCGCCTGGCGTATAAGCATGGGGATTTACAGATATTTTAGGGAAGCTATAAAA
ATCGTTATCTGGATTACAATAGCCTGTTGTTAAAGCATCGTTAATGATTTCATAACACTCTTCAAATAGT
TGCTGTTGATATTCAACCGGGCGATTAAAAAAATGCATTTCATCTTTTTTTTCGCAATCACTAAACCCTA
AAATAAATCTCCCTTCACTTAACTGATCCAATAAGCAAGCTTCCTCCGCTATGCGGACAGGATGATGAGT
TGTAATGATGTGATTTAATGAACCAATTTTAATTTTCTCTGTTAAACCGAGCAGAAAACCAGAAACAGTC
AGAGGAGCGCCGACAACACCATTATCTGAAAAATGATTTTCATACACTAAAATCTGTTCAAAATTCAACT
TATCAACATACTCCGTTATTTCCTGCATGCGAACTATAC
